Addgene plasmid #201960: GG-EBNA-MIR302-7guides-PGK-Puro
Purpose: EBNA episome plasmid for U6 promoter-driven expression of 7 gRNAs targeting miRNA302/367. Includes PGK-puro selection cassette
Depositing lab: Timo Otonkoski. Depositing organization: University of Helsinki. Publication: CRISPR activation enables high-fidelity reprogramming into human pluripotent stem cells. Sokka J, Yoshihara M, Kvist J, Laiho L, Warren A, Stadelmann C, Jouhilahti EM, Kilpinen H, Balboa D, Katayama S, Kyttala A, Kere J, Otonkoski T, Weltner J, Trokovic R. Stem Cell Reports. 2022 Feb 8;17(2):413-426. doi: 10.1016/j.stemcr.2021.12.017. Epub 2022 Jan 20. PubMed 35063129.
Backbone
  Vector backbone: GG-EBNA
  Vector type: Mammalian Expression, CRISPR
  Selectable markers: Puromycin
Growth in bacteria
  Bacterial resistance: Ampicillin, 100 μg/mL
  Growth temperature: 37°C
  Growth strain: DH5alpha
  Copy number: High Copy
Gene/Insert
  Gene/Insert name: MIR302-7g-PGK-Puro
  gRNA/shRNA sequence: 7 gRNAs, see full sequence
  Species: H. sapiens (human)
  Promoter: U6
  Cloning method: Restriction Enzyme; 5′ cloning site XbaI (unknown if destroyed); 3′ cloning site NotI (unknown if destroyed)
  Sequencing primers: 5′ T7
Terms and licenses: Academic/Nonprofit Terms; Industry Terms: Not Available to Industry
How to cite: GG-EBNA-MIR302-7guides-PGK-Puro was a gift from Timo Otonkoski (Addgene plasmid # 201960 ; http://n2t.net/addgene:201960 ; RRID:Addgene_201960)
