[The description below was written by a language model from this plasmid's Addgene catalogue record and pLannotate feature annotations shown in this document.]
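Description:
GG-EBNA-MIR302-7guides-PGK-Puro is an 11.7 kb Epstein-Barr virus-based episomal plasmid for mammalian CRISPR work, built on the GG-EBNA backbone. It is propagated in E. coli through a high-copy ColE1/pUC-type origin with ampicillin resistance (AmpR under its own bla promoter). In human cells it persists as a non-integrating episome because it carries both oriP and a full EBNA1 coding sequence. EBNA1 binds oriP to drive replication and to tether the plasmid to chromosomes during division. Short annotated fragments of neighbouring EBV genes (BRRF2, gL), like the small lacZα, lacI, rop, bom, M13 ori and AAV2 ITR fragments, look like remnants of source sequences or annotation artefacts rather than functional parts.

The payload is a tandem array of seven near-identical cassettes, each pairing a human U6 RNA polymerase III promoter with a Streptococcus pyogenes Cas9 guide RNA scaffold. The short gap between each promoter and scaffold holds the spacer. All seven guides target the human miRNA302/367 locus. The regular repeats, and the "GG" in the backbone name, are consistent with Golden Gate concatenation, although the record lists XbaI and NotI as the insert cloning sites. Downstream, a mouse PGK promoter drives puromycin N-acetyltransferase so that transfected cells can be selected. Two loxP sites in the same orientation flank the PGK-Puro and EBNA1 region, so Cre could in principle excise both; the record does not say this is an intended use.

No Cas9 or dCas9 effector is encoded, so one must be supplied separately. The associated publication concerns CRISPR activation for reprogramming human cells to pluripotent stem cells, which indicates that the plasmid delivers multiplexed guides to activate the endogenous miR-302/367 cluster.
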