Features (pLannotate 1.2.2; 44 found; start..end, strand, type, name):
      1..22      +  protein_bind   CAP binding site: CAP binding activates transcription in the presence of cAMP. E. coli catabolite activator protein
     37..67      +  promoter       lac promoter: promoter for the E. coli lac operon
     71..93      +  protein_bind   lac operator (fragment): The lac repressor binds to the lac operator to inhibit transcription in E. coli. This inhibition can be relieved by adding lactose or isopropyl-β-D-thiogalactopyranoside (IPTG). lac repressor encoded by lacI
    134..152     +  promoter       T7 promoter: promoter for bacteriophage T7 RNA polymerase
    158..192     -  misc_feature   MCS (fragment): pUC18/19 multiple cloning site
    192..213     +  misc_feature   MCS (fragment): multiple cloning site
    218..237     -  CDS            lacZα (fragment): LacZα fragment of β-galactosidase; lacZ fragment
    236..476     +  promoter       U6 promoter: RNA polymerase III promoter for human U6 snRNA
    506..581     +  misc_RNA       gRNA scaffold: guide RNA scaffold for the Streptococcus pyogenes CRISPR/Cas9 system
    613..631     -  CDS            lacZα (fragment): LacZα fragment of β-galactosidase; lacZ fragment
    630..870     +  promoter       U6 promoter: RNA polymerase III promoter for human U6 snRNA
    900..975     +  misc_RNA       gRNA scaffold: guide RNA scaffold for the Streptococcus pyogenes CRISPR/Cas9 system
   1007..1025    -  CDS            lacZα (fragment): LacZα fragment of β-galactosidase; lacZ fragment
   1024..1264    +  promoter       U6 promoter: RNA polymerase III promoter for human U6 snRNA
   1294..1369    +  misc_RNA       gRNA scaffold: guide RNA scaffold for the Streptococcus pyogenes CRISPR/Cas9 system
   1401..1419    -  CDS            lacZα (fragment): LacZα fragment of β-galactosidase; lacZ fragment
   1418..1658    +  promoter       U6 promoter: RNA polymerase III promoter for human U6 snRNA
   1688..1763    +  misc_RNA       gRNA scaffold: guide RNA scaffold for the Streptococcus pyogenes CRISPR/Cas9 system
   1792..1813    -  CDS            lacZα (fragment): LacZα fragment of β-galactosidase; lacZ fragment
   1812..2052    +  promoter       U6 promoter: RNA polymerase III promoter for human U6 snRNA
   2082..2157    +  misc_RNA       gRNA scaffold: guide RNA scaffold for the Streptococcus pyogenes CRISPR/Cas9 system
   2189..2207    -  CDS            lacZα (fragment): LacZα fragment of β-galactosidase; lacZ fragment
   2206..2446    +  promoter       U6 promoter: RNA polymerase III promoter for human U6 snRNA
   2476..2551    +  misc_RNA       gRNA scaffold: guide RNA scaffold for the Streptococcus pyogenes CRISPR/Cas9 system
   2582..2601    -  CDS            lacZα (fragment): LacZα fragment of β-galactosidase; lacZ fragment
   2600..2840    +  promoter       U6 promoter: RNA polymerase III promoter for human U6 snRNA
   2870..2945    +  misc_RNA       gRNA scaffold: guide RNA scaffold for the Streptococcus pyogenes CRISPR/Cas9 system
   2986..3073    +  repeat_region  AAV2 ITR (fragment): inverted terminal repeat of adeno-associated virus serotype 2 inverted
   3103..3136    -  protein_bind   loxP: Cre-mediated recombination occurs in the 8-bp core sequence (GCATACAT). Cre recombinase
   3197..3696    +  promoter       PGK promoter: mouse phosphoglycerate kinase 1 promoter
   3736..4335    +  CDS            PuroR (fragment): puromycin N-acetyltransferase; pac from Streptomyces; confers resistance to puromycin
   4402..4746    +  CDS            BRRF2_EBVB9 (fragment): Protein inferred from homology: Swiss-Prot protein existence level 3. From Epstein-Barr virus (strain B95-8) (HHV-4) (Human herpesvirus 4).
   4784..6709    +  CDS            EBNA1: Epstein-Barr nuclear antigen 1, also known as EBNA-1 crucial for latent viral infection, and for episomal amplification of vectors containing the oriP origin (Okita et al., 2013)
   6792..6860    +  CDS            gL (fragment): GL_EBVB9 - Experimental evidence at protein level: Swiss-Prot protein existence level 1. The heterodimer glycoprotein H-glycoprotein L is required for the fusion of viral and plasma membranes leading to virus entry into the host cell. Acts as a functional inhibitor of gH and maintains gH in an inhibited form. Upon binding to host integrins, gL dissociates from gH leading to activation of the viral fusion glycoproteins gB and gH. Fusion of EBV with B-lymphocytes requires the additional receptor- binding protein gp42, which forms a complex with gH/gL. The heterodimer gH/gL targets also host EPHA
   6877..6910    -  protein_bind   loxP: Cre-mediated recombination occurs in the 8-bp core sequence (GCATACAT). Cre recombinase
   6944..7096    +  CDS            gL (fragment): GL_EBVA8 - Experimental evidence at protein level: Swiss-Prot protein existence level 1. The heterodimer glycoprotein H-glycoprotein L is required for the fusion of viral and plasma membranes leading to virus entry into the host cell. Acts as a functional inhibitor of gH and maintains gH in an inhibited form. Upon binding to host integrins, gL dissociates from gH leading to activation of the viral fusion glycoproteins gB and gH. The heterodimer gH/gL targets also host EPHA2 to promote viral entry. From Epstein-Barr virus (strain AG876) (HHV-4) (Human herpesvirus 4).
   7097..8886    +  rep_origin     oriP: Epstein-Barr virus oriP replication origin (Yates et al., 2000)
   9342..9438    +  rep_origin     M13 ori (fragment): M13 bacteriophage origin of replication; arrow indicates direction of (+) strand synthesis
   9439..9488    -  misc_feature   bom (fragment): basis of mobility region from pBR322
   9590..9625    -  CDS            rop (fragment): Rop protein, which maintains plasmids at low copy number; rop
   9720..9824    +  promoter       AmpR promoter: bla
   9825..10685   +  CDS            AmpR: β-lactamase; bla; confers resistance to ampicillin, carbenicillin, and related antibiotics
  10856..11444   +  rep_origin     ori: high-copy-number ColE1/pMB1/pBR322/pUC origin of replication
  11627..11719   +  CDS            lacI (fragment): lac repressor; lacI; The lac repressor binds to the lac operator to inhibit transcription in E. coli. This inhibition can be relieved by adding lactose or isopropyl-β-D-thiogalactopyranoside (IPTG).
>Addgene plasmid #201960 | GG-EBNA-MIR302-7guides-PGK-Puro | addgene full sequence | sequence record 395329 | Addgene NGS Result
TAATGTGAGTTAGCTCACTCATTAGGCACCCCAGGCTTTACACTTTATGCTTCCGGCTCGTATGTTGTGT
GGAATTGTGAGCGGATAACAATTTCACACAGGAAACAGCTATGACCATGATTACGCCAAGCTCTAATACG
ACTCACTATAGGGAGACAAGCTTGCATGCCTGCAGGTCGACTCTAGAGGATCTCGAGCTCAAGCTTCGAA
TTCCCCCTGTAAAACGACGGCCAGTGAGGGCCTATTTCCCATGATTCCTTCATATTTGCATATACGATAC
AAGGCTGTTAGAGAGATAATTGGAATTAATTTGACTGTAAACACAAAGATATTAGTACAAAATACGTGAC
GTAGAAAGTAATAATTTCTTGGGTAGTTTGCAGTTTTAAAATTATGTTTTAAAATGGACTATCATATGCT
TACCGTAACTTGAAAGTATTTCGATTTCTTGGCTTTATATATCTTGTGGAAAGGACGAAACACCGAAGAA
TAGTATAAATAGAAGGTTTTAGAGCTAGAAATAGCAAGTTAAAATAAGGCTAGTCCGTTATCAACTTGAA
AAAGTGGCACCGAGTCGGTGCTTTTTTTCATGGTCATAGCTGTTTCCTCATGGTAAAACGACGGCCAGTG
AGGGCCTATTTCCCATGATTCCTTCATATTTGCATATACGATACAAGGCTGTTAGAGAGATAATTGGAAT
TAATTTGACTGTAAACACAAAGATATTAGTACAAAATACGTGACGTAGAAAGTAATAATTTCTTGGGTAG
TTTGCAGTTTTAAAATTATGTTTTAAAATGGACTATCATATGCTTACCGTAACTTGAAAGTATTTCGATT
TCTTGGCTTTATATATCTTGTGGAAAGGACGAAACACCGATCTCAGAGAATCATTACAAGTTTTAGAGCT
AGAAATAGCAAGTTAAAATAAGGCTAGTCCGTTATCAACTTGAAAAAGTGGCACCGAGTCGGTGCTTTTT
TTCATGGTCATAGCTGTTTCCTGGACGTAAAACGACGGCCAGTGAGGGCCTATTTCCCATGATTCCTTCA
TATTTGCATATACGATACAAGGCTGTTAGAGAGATAATTGGAATTAATTTGACTGTAAACACAAAGATAT
TAGTACAAAATACGTGACGTAGAAAGTAATAATTTCTTGGGTAGTTTGCAGTTTTAAAATTATGTTTTAA
AATGGACTATCATATGCTTACCGTAACTTGAAAGTATTTCGATTTCTTGGCTTTATATATCTTGTGGAAA
GGACGAAACACCGAGGGAATGTATGATCCTGGGGTTTTAGAGCTAGAAATAGCAAGTTAAAATAAGGCTA
GTCCGTTATCAACTTGAAAAAGTGGCACCGAGTCGGTGCTTTTTTTCATGGTCATAGCTGTTTCCTCCAG
GTAAAACGACGGCCAGTGAGGGCCTATTTCCCATGATTCCTTCATATTTGCATATACGATACAAGGCTGT
TAGAGAGATAATTGGAATTAATTTGACTGTAAACACAAAGATATTAGTACAAAATACGTGACGTAGAAAG
TAATAATTTCTTGGGTAGTTTGCAGTTTTAAAATTATGTTTTAAAATGGACTATCATATGCTTACCGTAA
CTTGAAAGTATTTCGATTTCTTGGCTTTATATATCTTGTGGAAAGGACGAAACACCGAAAAGGATCCAGA
CCCACCCGTTTTAGAGCTAGAAATAGCAAGTTAAAATAAGGCTAGTCCGTTATCAACTTGAAAAAGTGGC
ACCGAGTCGGTGCTTTTTTTCATGGTCATAGCTGTTTCCTTGTTGTAAAACGACGGCCAGTGAGGGCCTA
TTTCCCATGATTCCTTCATATTTGCATATACGATACAAGGCTGTTAGAGAGATAATTGGAATTAATTTGA
CTGTAAACACAAAGATATTAGTACAAAATACGTGACGTAGAAAGTAATAATTTCTTGGGTAGTTTGCAGT
TTTAAAATTATGTTTTAAAATGGACTATCATATGCTTACCGTAACTTGAAAGTATTTCGATTTCTTGGCT
TTATATATCTTGTGGAAAGGACGAAACACCGTTTAAGAGGAAGATATCTTGGTTTTAGAGCTAGAAATAG
CAAGTTAAAATAAGGCTAGTCCGTTATCAACTTGAAAAAGTGGCACCGAGTCGGTGCTTTTTTTCATGGT
CATAGCTGTTTCCTTGCAGTAAAACGACGGCCAGTGAGGGCCTATTTCCCATGATTCCTTCATATTTGCA
TATACGATACAAGGCTGTTAGAGAGATAATTGGAATTAATTTGACTGTAAACACAAAGATATTAGTACAA
AATACGTGACGTAGAAAGTAATAATTTCTTGGGTAGTTTGCAGTTTTAAAATTATGTTTTAAAATGGACT
ATCATATGCTTACCGTAACTTGAAAGTATTTCGATTTCTTGGCTTTATATATCTTGTGGAAAGGACGAAA
CACCGATGCCATCAAACAAGCAGATGTTTTAGAGCTAGAAATAGCAAGTTAAAATAAGGCTAGTCCGTTA
TCAACTTGAAAAAGTGGCACCGAGTCGGTGCTTTTTTTCATGGTCATAGCTGTTTCCTCGGTGTAAAACG
ACGGCCAGTGAGGGCCTATTTCCCATGATTCCTTCATATTTGCATATACGATACAAGGCTGTTAGAGAGA
TAATTGGAATTAATTTGACTGTAAACACAAAGATATTAGTACAAAATACGTGACGTAGAAAGTAATAATT
TCTTGGGTAGTTTGCAGTTTTAAAATTATGTTTTAAAATGGACTATCATATGCTTACCGTAACTTGAAAG
TATTTCGATTTCTTGGCTTTATATATCTTGTGGAAAGGACGAAACACCGCAATGCCTTTCTCGGCTCAGG
TTTTAGAGCTAGAAATAGCAAGTTAAAATAAGGCTAGTCCGTTATCAACTTGAAAAAGTGGCACCGAGTC
GGTGCTTTTTTTCATGGTCATAGCTGTTTCCTAACGAGCGGCCGCAGGAACCCCTAGTGATGGAGTTGGC
CACTCCCTCTCTGCGCGCTCGCTCGCTCACTGAGGCCGGGCGACCAAAGGTCGCCCGACGCCCAATTCCG
ATCATATTCAATAACCCTTAATATAACTTCGTATAATGTATGCTATACGAAGTTATTAGGTCTGAAGAGG
AGTTTACGTCCAGCCAAGCTTAGGATCTCGACCTCGAAATTCTACCGGGTAGGGGAGGCGCTTTTCCCAA
GGCAGTCTGGAGCATGCGCTTTAGCAGCCCCGCTGGGCACTTGGCGCTACACAAGTGGCCTCTGGCCTCG
CACACATTCCACATCCACCGGTAGGCGCCAACCGGCTCCGTTCTTTGGTGGCCCCTTCGCGCCACCTTCT
ACTCCTCCCCTAGTCAGGAAGTTCCCCCCCGCCCCGCAGCTCGCGTCGTGCAGGACGTGACAAATGGAAG
TAGCACGTCTCACTAGTCTCGTGCAGATGGACAGCACCGCTGAGCAATGGAAGCGGGTAGGCCTTTGGGG
CAGCGGCCAATAGCAGCTTTGCTCCTTCGCTTTCTGGGCTCAGAGGCTGGGAAGGGGTGGGTCCGGGGGC
GGGCTCAGGGGCGGGCTCAGGGGCGGGGCGGGCGCCCGAAGGTCCTCCGGAGGCCCGGCATTCTGCACGC
TTCAAAAGCGCACGTCTGCCGCGCTGTTCTCCTCTTCCTCATCTCCGGGCCTTTCGACCTGCATCCATCT
AGATCTCGAGCAGCTGAAGCTTACCATGACCGAGTACAAGCCCACGGTGCGCCTCGCCACCCGCGACGAC
GTCCCCAGGGCCGTACGCACCCTCGCCGCCGCGTTCGCCGACTACCCCGCCACGCGCCACACCGTCGATC
CGGACCGCCACATCGAGCGGGTCACCGAGCTGCAAGAACTCTTCCTCACGCGCGTCGGGCTCGACATCGG
CAAGGTGTGGGTCGCGGACGACGGCGCCGCGGTGGCGGTCTGGACCACGCCGGAGAGCGTCGAAGCGGGG
GCGGTGTTCGCCGAGATCGGCCCGCGCATGGCCGAGTTGAGCGGTTCCCGGCTGGCCGCGCAGCAACAGA
TGGAAGGCCTCCTGGCGCCGCACCGGCCCAAGGAGCCCGCGTGGTTCCTGGCCACCGTCGGCGTCTCGCC
CGACCACCAGGGCAAGGGTCTGGGCAGCGCCGTCGTGCTCCCCGGAGTGGAGGCGGCCGAGCGCGCCGGG
GTGCCCGCCTTCCTGGAGACCTCCGCGCCCCACAACCTCCCCTTCTACGAGCGGCTCGGCTTCACCGTCA
CCGCCGACGTCGAGGTGCCCGAAGGACCGCGCACCTGGTGCATGACCCGCAAGCCCGGTGCCTGACGCCC
GCCCCACGACCCGCAGCGCCCGACCGAAAGGAGCGCACGACCCCATGCATCGATAAGCTGATCCTCACAG
GCCGCACCCAGCTTTTCTTCCGTTGCCCCAGTAGCATCTCTGTCTGGTGACCTTGAAGAGGAAGAGGAGG
GGTCCCGAGAATCCCCATCCCTACCGTCCAGCAAAAAGGGGGACGAGGAATTTGAGGCCTGGCTTGAGGC
TCAGGACGCAAATCTTGAGGATGTTCAGCGGGAGTTTTCCGGGCTGCGAGTAATTGGTGATGAGGACGAG
GATGGTTCGGAGGATGGGGAATTTTCAGACCTGGATCTGTCTGACAGCGACCATGAAGGGGATGAGGGTG
GGGGGGCTGTTGGAGGGGGCAGGAGTCTGCACTCCCTGTATTCACTGAGCGTCGTCTAATAAAGATGTCT
ATTGATCTCTTTTAGTGTGAATCATGTCTGACGAGGGGCCAGGTACAGGACCTGGAAATGGCCTAGGAGA
GAAGGGAGACACATCTGGACCAGAAGGCTCCGGCGGCAGTGGACCTCAAAGAAGAGGGGGTGATAACCAT
GGACGAGGACGGGGAAGAGGACGAGGACGAGGAGGCGGAAGACCAGGAGCCCCGGGCGGCTCAGGATCAG
GGCCAAGACATAGAGATGGTGTCCGGAGACCCCAAAAACGTCCAAGTTGCATTGGCTGCAAAGGGACCCA
CGGTGGAACAGGAGCAGGAGCAGGAGCGGGAGGGGCAGGAGCAGGAGGGGCAGGAGCAGGAGGAGGGGCA
GGAGCAGGAGGAGGGGCAGGAGGGGCAGGAGGGGSAGGAGGGGSAGGAGSAGGAGGAGGGGSAGGAGSAG
GAGGAGGGGSAGGAGGRGSAGGAGGRGSAGGAGSAGGAGGAGGGGSAGGAGSAGGAGGAGGGGSAGGAGG
GGSAGGAGSAGGAGGAGGGGSAGGAGGRGSAGGAGGGGSAGGAGSAGGAGGAGGGGCAGGAGCAGGAGGA
GGGGCAGGAGGGGSAGGAGSAGGAGGAGGGGSAGGAGGRGSAGGAGGGGCAGGAGCAGGAGGAGGGGCAG
GAGCAGGAGGGGSAGGAGGGGSAGGAGGGGSAGGAGSAGGAGGGGSAGGAGSAGGAGGAGGGGSAGGAGG
GGSAGGAGGGGCAGGAGCAGGAGGGGCAGGAGCAGGAGGGGCAGGAGCAGGAGGGGCAGGAGSAGGAGGG
GCAGGAGGGGSAGGAGSAGGAGGGGSAGGAGGGGSAGGAGSAGGAGGGGSAGGAGGGGSAGGAGSAGGAG
GAGGGGSAGGAGGGGSAGGAGSAGGAGGAGGGGSAGGAGGGGSAGGAGSAGGAGGGGSAGGAGGGGSAGG
AGSAGGAGGGGSAGGAGGGGSAGGAGSAGGAGGGGCAGGAGGGGSAGGAGCAGGAGGAGGGGCAGGAGCA
GGAGGGGCAGGAGCAGGAGGTGGAGGCCGGGGTCGAGGAGGCAGTGGAGGCCGGGGTCGAGGAGGTAGTG
GAGGCCGGGGTCGAGGAGGTAGTGGAGGCCGCCGGGGTAGAGGACGTGAAAGAGCCAGGGGGGGAAGTCG
TGAAAGAGCCAGGGGGAGAGGTCGTGGACGTGGAGAAAAGAGGCCCAGGAGTCCCAGTAGTCAGTCATCA
TCATCCGGGTCTCCACCGCGCAGGCCCCCTCCAGGTAGAAGGCCATTTTTCCACCCTGTAGGGGAAGCCG
ATTATTTTGAATACCACCAAGAAGGTGGCCCAGATGGTGAGCCTGACGTGCCCCCGGGAGCGATAGAGCA
GGGCCCCGCAGATGACCCAGGAGAAGGCCCAAGCACTGGACCCCGGGGTCAGGGTGATGGAGGCAGGCGC
AAAAAAGGAGGGTGGTTTGGAAAGCATCGTGGTCAAGGAGGTTCCAACCCGAAATTTGAGAACATTGCAG
AAGGTTTAAGAGCTCTCCTGGCTAGGAGTCACGTAGAAAGGACTACCGACGAAGGAACTTGGGTCGCCGG
TGTGTTCGTATATGGAGGTAGTAAGACCTCCCTTTACAACCTAAGGCGAGGAACTGCCCTTGCTATTCCA
CAATGTCGTCTTACACCATTGAGTCGTCTCCCCTTTGGAATGGCCCCTGGACCCGGCCCACAACCTGGCC
CGCTAAGGGAGTCCATTGTCTGTTATTTCATGGTCTTTTTACAAACTCATATATTTGCTGAGGTTTTGAA
GGATGCGATTAAGGACCTTGTTATGACAAAGCCCGCTCCTACCTGCAATATCAGGGTGACTGTGTGCAGC
TTTGACGATGGAGTAGATTTGCCTCCCTGGTTTCCACCTATGGTGGAAGGGGCTGCCGCGGAGGGTGATG
ACGGAGATGACGGAGATGAAGGAGGTGATGGAGATGAGGGTGAGGAAGGGCAGGAGTGATGTAACTTGTT
AGGAGACGCCCTCAATCGTATTAAAAGCCGTGTATTCCCCCGCACTAAAGAATAAATCCCCAGTAGACAT
CATGCGTGCTGTTGGTGTATTTCTGGCCATCTGTCTTGTCACCATTTTCGTCCTCCCAACATGGGGCAAT
TGCCGGAACCCTTAATATAACTTCGTATAATGTATGCTATACGAAGTTATTAGGTCCCTCGAAGAGGTTC
ACTAGCGGATCTCAATTGGGCATACCCATGTTGTCACGTCACTCAGCTCCGCGCTCAACACCTTCTCGCG
TTGGAAAACATTAGCGACATTTACCTGGTGAGCAATCAGACATGCGACGGCTTTAGCCTGGCCTCCTTAA
ATTCACCTAAGAATGGGAGCAACCAGCAGGAAAAGGACAAGCAGCGAAAATTCACGCCCCCTTGGGAGGT
GGCGGCATATGCAAAGGATAGCACTCCCACTCTACTACTGGGTATCATATGCTGACTGTATATGCATGAG
GATAGCATATGCTACCCGGATACAGATTAGGATAGCATATACTACCCAGATATAGATTAGGATAGCATAT
GCTACCCAGATATAGATTAGGATAGCCTATGCTACCCAGATATAAATTAGGATAGCATATACTACCCAGA
TATAGATTAGGATAGCATATGCTACCCAGATATAGATTAGGATAGCCTATGCTACCCAGATATAGATTAG
GATAGCATATGCTACCCAGATATAGATTAGGATAGCATATGCTATCCAGATATTTGGGTAGTATATGCTA
CCCAGATATAAATTAGGATAGCATATACTACCCTAATCTCTATTAGGATAGCATATGCTACCCGGATACA
GATTAGGATAGCATATACTACCCAGATATAGATTAGGATAGCATATGCTACCCAGATATAGATTAGGATA
GCCTATGCTACCCAGATATAAATTAGGATAGCATATACTACCCAGATATAGATTAGGATAGCATATGCTA
CCCAGATATAGATTAGGATAGCCTATGCTACCCAGATATAGATTAGGATAGCATATGCTATCCAGATATT
TGGGTAGTATATGCTACCCATGGCAACATTAGCCCACCGTGCTCTCAGCGACCTCGTGAATATGAGGACC
AACAACCCTGTGCTTGGCGCTCAGGCGCAAGTGTGTGTAATTTGTCCTCCAGATCGCAGCAATCGCGCCC
CTATCTTGGCCCGCCCACCTACTTATGCAGGTATTCCCCGGGGTGCCATTAGTGGTTTTGTGGGCAAGTG
GTTTGACCGCAGTGGTTAGCGGGGTTACAATCAGCCAAGTTATTACACCCTTATTTTACAGTCCAAAACC
GCAGGGCGGCGTGTGGGGGCTGACGCGTGCCCCCACTCCACAATTTCAAAAAAAAGAGTGGCCACTTGTC
TTTGTTTATGGGCCCCATTGGCGTGGAGCCCCGTTTAATTTTCGGGGGTGTTAGAGACAACCAGTGGAGT
CCGCTGCTGTCGGCGTCCACTCTCTTTCCCCTTGTTACAAATAGAGTGTAACAACATGGTTCACCTGTCT
TGGTCCCTGCCTGGGACACATCTTAATAACCCCAGTATCATATTGCACTAGGATTATGTGTTGCCCATAG
CCATAAATTCGTGTGAGATGGACATCCAGTCTTTACGGCTTGTCCCCACCCCATGGATTTCTATTGTTAA
AGATATTCAGAATGTTTCATTCCTACACTAGTATTTATTGCCCAAGGGGTTTGTGAGGGTTATATTGGTG
TCATAGCACAATGCCACCACTGAACCCCCCGTCCAAATTTTATTCTGGGGGCGTCACCTGAAACCTTGTT
TTCGAGCACCTCACATACACCTTACTGTTCACAACTCAGCAGTTATTCTATTAGCTAAACGAAGGAGAAT
GAAGAAGCAGGCGAAGATTCAGGAGAGTTCACTGCCCGCTCCTTGATCTTCAGCCACTGCCCTTGTGACT
AAAATGGTTCACTACCCTCGTGGAATCCTGACCCCATGTAAATAAAACCGTGACAGCTCATGGGGTGGGA
GATATCGCTGTTCCTTAGGACCCTTTTACTAACCCTAATTCGATAGCATATGCTTCCCGTTGGGTAACAT
ATGCTATTGAATTAGGGTTAGTCTGGATAGTATATACTACTACCCGGGAAGCATATGCTACCCGTTTAGG
GTTAACAAGGGGGCCTTATAAACACTATTGCTAATGCCCTCTTGAGGGTCCGCTTATCGGTAGCTACACA
GGCCCCTCTGATTGACGTTGGTGTAGCCTCCCGTAGTCTTCCTGGGCCCCTGGGAGGTACATGTCCCCCA
GCATTGGTGTAAGAGCTTCAGCCAAGAGTTACACATAAAGGCAATGTTGTGTTGCAGTCCACAGACTGCA
AAGTCTGCTCCAGGATGAAAGCCACTCAGTGTTGGCAAATGTGCACATCCATTTATAAGGATGTCAACTA
CAGTCAGAGAACCCCTTTGTGTTTGGTCCCCCCCCGTGTCACATGTGGAACAGGGCCCAGTTGGCAAGTT
GTACCAACCAACTGAAGGGATTACATGCACTGCCCCGCGAAGAAGGGGCAGAGATGTCGTAGTCAGGTTT
AGTTCGTCCGGGGCGGGGATCGATCCTCTAGTAAGGGATTTTGCCGATTTCGGTCTATTGGTTAAAAAAT
GAGCTGATTTAACAAAAATTTAACGCGAATTTTAACAAAATATTAACGTTTACAATTTTATGGTGCACTC
TCAGTACAATCTGCTCTGATGCCGCATAGTTAAGCCAGCCCCGACACCCGCCAACACCCGCTGACGCGCC
CTGACGGGCTTGTCTGCTCCCGGCATCCGCTTACAGACAAGCTGTGACCGTCTCCGGGAGCTGCATGTGT
CAGAGGTTTTCACCGTCATCACCGAAACGCGCGAGACGAAAGGGCCTCGTGATACGCCTATTTTTATAGG
TTAATGTCATGATAATAATGGTTTCTTAGACGTCAGGTGGCACTTTTCGGGGAAATGTGCGCGGAACCCC
TATTTGTTTATTTTTCTAAATACATTCAAATATGTATCCGCTCATGAGACAATAACCCTGATAAATGCTT
CAATAATATTGAAAAAGGAAGAGTATGAGTATTCAACATTTCCGTGTCGCCCTTATTCCCTTTTTTGCGG
CATTTTGCCTTCCTGTTTTTGCTCACCCAGAAACGCTGGTGAAAGTAAAAGATGCTGAAGATCAGTTGGG
TGCACGAGTGGGTTACATCGAACTGGATCTCAACAGCGGTAAGATCCTTGAGAGTTTTCGCCCCGAAGAA
CGTTTTCCAATGATGAGCACTTTTAAAGTTCTGCTATGTGGCGCGGTATTATCCCGTATTGACGCCGGGC
AAGAGCAACTCGGTCGCCGCATACACTATTCTCAGAATGACTTGGTTGAGTACTCACCAGTCACAGAAAA
GCATCTTACGGATGGCATGACAGTAAGAGAATTATGCAGTGCTGCCATAACCATGAGTGATAACACTGCG
GCCAACTTACTTCTGACAACGATCGGAGGACCGAAGGAGCTAACCGCTTTTTTGCACAACATGGGGGATC
ATGTAACTCGCCTTGATCGTTGGGAACCGGAGCTGAATGAAGCCATACCAAACGACGAGCGTGACACCAC
GATGCCTGTAGCAATGGCAACAACGTTGCGCAAACTATTAACTGGCGAACTACTTACTCTAGCTTCCCGG
CAACAATTAATAGACTGGATGGAGGCGGATAAAGTTGCAGGACCACTTCTGCGCTCGGCCCTTCCGGCTG
GCTGGTTTATTGCTGATAAATCTGGAGCCGGTGAGCGTGGGTCTCGCGGTATCATTGCAGCACTGGGGCC
AGATGGTAAGCCCTCCCGTATCGTAGTTATCTACACGACGGGGAGTCAGGCAACTATGGATGAACGAAAT
AGACAGATCGCTGAGATAGGTGCCTCACTGATTAAGCATTGGTAACTGTCAGACCAAGTTTACTCATATA
TACTTTAGATTGATTTAAAACTTCATTTTTAATTTAAAAGGATCTAGGTGAAGATCCTTTTTGATAATCT
CATGACCAAAATCCCTTAACGTGAGTTTTCGTTCCACTGAGCGTCAGACCCCGTAGAAAAGATCAAAGGA
TCTTCTTGAGATCCTTTTTTTCTGCGCGTAATCTGCTGCTTGCAAACAAAAAAACCACCGCTACCAGCGG
TGGTTTGTTTGCCGGATCAAGAGCTACCAACTCTTTTTCCGAAGGTAACTGGCTTCAGCAGAGCGCAGAT
ACCAAATACTGTTCTTCTAGTGTAGCCGTAGTTAGGCCACCACTTCAAGAACTCTGTAGCACCGCCTACA
TACCTCGCTCTGCTAATCCTGTTACCAGTGGCTGCTGCCAGTGGCGATAAGTCGTGTCTTACCGGGTTGG
ACTCAAGACGATAGTTACCGGATAAGGCGCAGCGGTCGGGCTGAACGGGGGGTTCGTGCACACAGCCCAG
CTTGGAGCGAACGACCTACACCGAACTGAGATACCTACAGCGTGAGCTATGAGAAAGCGCCACGCTTCCC
GAAGGGAGAAAGGCGGACAGGTATCCGGTAAGCGGCAGGGTCGGAACAGGAGAGCGCACGAGGGAGCTTC
CAGGGGGAAACGCCTGGTATCTTTATAGTCCTGTCGGGTTTCGCCACCTCTGACTTGAGCGTCGATTTTT
GTGATGCTCGTCAGGGGGGCGGAGCCTATGGAAAAACGCCAGCAACGCGGCCTTTTTACGGTTCCTGGCC
TTTTGCTGGCCTTTTGCTCACATGTTCTTTCCTGCGTTATCCCCTGATTCTGTGGATAACCGTATTACCG
CCTTTGAGTGAGCTGATACCGCTCGCCGCAGCCGAACGACCGAGCGCAGCGAGTCAGTGAGCGAGGAAGC
GGAAGAGCGCCCAATACGCAAACCGCCTCTCCCCGCGCGTTGGCCGATTCATTAATGCAGCTGGCACGAC
AGGTTTCCCGACTGGAAAGCGGGCAGTGAGCGCAACGCAAT
